>Addgene plasmid #102929 | pLJC5-Tmem192-2xFlag | addgene full sequence | sequence record 443799 | Addgene NGS Result
CTCCTAATGGTTCAATTTTTACTACTTTATATTTATATAATTCACTTCTCCAATTGTCCCTCATATCTCC
TCCTCCAGGTCTGAAGATCAGCTGCTGCTTGCTGTGCGGTGGTCTTACTTTTGTTTTGCTCTTCCTCTAT
CTTGTCTAAAGCTTCCTTGGTGTCTTTTATCTCTATCCTTTGATGCACACAATAGAGGGTTGCTACTGTA
TTATATAATGATCTAAGTTCTTCTGATCCTGTCTGAAGGGATGGTTGTAGCTGTCCCAGTATTTGTCTAC
AGCCTTCTGATGTTTCTAACAGGCCAGGATTAACTGCGAATCGTTCTAGCTCCCTGCTTGCCCATACTAT
ATGTTTTAATTTATATTTTTTCTTTCCCCCTGGCCTTAACCGAATTTTTTCCCATCGCGATCTAATTCTC
CCCCGCTTAATACTGACGCTCTCGCACCCATCTCTCTCCTTCTAGCCTCCGCTAGTCAAAATTTTTGGCG
TACTCACCAGTCGCCGCCCCTCGCCTCTTGCCGTGCGCGCTTCAGCAAGCCGAGTCCTGCGTCGAGAGAG
CTCCTCTGGTTTCCCTTTCGCTTTCAAGTCCCTGTTCGGGCGCCACTGCTAGAGATTTTCCACACTGACT
AAAAGGGTCTGAGGGATCTCTAGTTACCAGAGTCACACAACAGACGGGCACACACTACTTGAAGCACTCA
AGGCAAGCTTTATTGAGGCTTAAGCAGTGGGTTCCCTAGTTAGCCAGAGAGCTCCCAGGCTCAGATCTGG
TCTAACCAGAGAGACCCGTTTATGTATCGAGCTAGGCACTTAAATACAATATCTCTGCAATGCGGCAATT
CAGTGGTTCGTCCAATCCATGTCAGACCCGTCTGTTGCCTTCCTAATAAGGCACGATCGTACCACCTTAC
TTCCACCAATCGGCATGCACGGTGCTTTTTCTCTCCTTGTAAGGCATGTTGCTAACTCATCGTTACCATG
TTGCAAGACTACAAGAGTATTGCATAAGACTACATTAAGCTTGCAGCTCCAGCTTTTGTTCCCTTTAGTG
AGGGTTAATTGCGCGCTTGGCGTAATCATGGTCATAGCTGTTTCCTGTGTGAAATTGTTATCCGCTCACA
ATTCCACACAACATACGAGCCGGAAGCATAAAGTGTAAAGCCTGGGGTGCCTAATGAGTGAGCTAACTCA
CATTAATTGCGTTGCGCTCACTGCCCGCTTTCCAGTCGGGAAACCTGTCGTGCCAGCTGCATTAATGAAT
CGGCCAACGCGCGGGGAGAGGCGGTTTGCGTATTGGGCGCTCTTCCGCTTCCTCGCTCACTGACTCGCTG
CGCTCGGTCGTTCGGCTGCGGCGAGCGGTATCAGCTCACTCAAAGGCGGTAATACGGTTATCCACAGAAT
CAGGGGATAACGCAGGAAAGAACATGTGAGCAAAAGGCCAGCAAAAGGCCAGGAACCGTAAAAAGGCCGC
GTTGCTGGCGTTTTTCCATAGGCTCCGCCCCCCTGACGAGCATCACAAAAATCGACGCTCAAGTCAGAGG
TGGCGAAACCCGACAGGACTATAAAGATACCAGGCGTTTCCCCCTGGAAGCTCCCTCGTGCGCTCTCCTG
TTCCGACCCTGCCGCTTACCGGATACCTGTCCGCCTTTCTCCCTTCGGGAAGCGTGGCGCTTTCTCATAG
CTCACGCTGTAGGTATCTCAGTTCGGTGTAGGTCGTTCGCTCCAAGCTGGGCTGTGTGCACGAACCCCCC
GTTCAGCCCGACCGCTGCGCCTTATCCGGTAACTATCGTCTTGAGTCCAACCCGGTAAGACACGACTTAT
CGCCACTGGCAGCAGCCACTGGTAACAGGATTAGCAGAGCGAGGTATGTAGGCGGTGCTACAGAGTTCTT
GAAGTGGTGGCCTAACTACGGCTACACTAGAAGAACAGTATTTGGTATCTGCGCTCTGCTGAAGCCAGTT
ACCTTCGGAAAAAGAGTTGGTAGCTCTTGATCCGGCAAACAAACCACCGCTGGTAGCGGTGGTTTTTTTG
TTTGCAAGCAGCAGATTACGCGCAGAAAAAAAGGATCTCAAGAAGATCCTTTGATCTTTTCTACGGGGTC
TGACGCTCAGTGGAACGAAAACTCACGTTAAGGGATTTTGGTCATGAGATTATCAAAAAGGATCTTCACC
TAGATCCTTTTAAATTAAAAATGAAGTTTTAAATCAATCTAAAGTATATATGAGTAAACTTGGTCTGACA
GTTACCAATGCTTAATCAGTGAGGCACCTATCTCAGCGATCTGTCTATTTCGTTCATCCATAGTTGCCTG
ACTCCCCGTCGTGTAGATAACTACGATACGGGAGGGCTTACCATCTGGCCCCAGTGCTGCAATGATACCG
CGAGACCCACGCTCACCGGCTCCAGATTTATCAGCAATAAACCAGCCAGCCGGAAGGGCCGAGCGCAGAA
GTGGTCCTGCAACTTTATCCGCCTCCATCCAGTCTATTAATTGTTGCCGGGAAGCTAGAGTAAGTAGTTC
GCCAGTTAATAGTTTGCGCAACGTTGTTGCCATTGCTACAGGCATCGTGGTGTCACGCTCGTCGTTTGGT
ATGGCTTCATTCAGCTCCGGTTCCCAACGATCAAGGCGAGTTACATGATCCCCCATGTTGTGCAAAAAAG
CGGTTAGCTCCTTCGGTCCTCCGATCGTTGTCAGAAGTAAGTTGGCCGCAGTGTTATCACTCATGGTTAT
GGCAGCACTGCATAATTCTCTTACTGTCATGCCATCCGTAAGATGCTTTTCTGTGACTGGTGAGTACTCA
ACCAAGTCATTCTGAGAATAGTGTATGCGGCGACCGAGTTGCTCTTGCCCGGCGTCAATACGGGATAATA
CCGCGCCACATAGCAGAACTTTAAAAGTGCTCATCATTGGAAAACGTTCTTCGGGGCGAAAACTCTCAAG
GATCTTACCGCTGTTGAGATCCAGTTCGATGTAACCCACTCGTGCACCCAACTGATCTTCAGCATCTTTT
ACTTTCACCAGCGTTTCTGGGTGAGCAAAAACAGGAAGGCAAAATGCCGCAAAAAAGGGAATAAGGGCGA
CACGGAAATGTTGAATACTCATACTCTTCCTTTTTCAATATTATTGAAGCATTTATCAGGGTTATTGTCT
CATGAGCGGATACATATTTGAATGTATTTAGAAAAATAAACAAATAGGGGTTCCGCGCACATTTCCCCGA
AAAGTGCCACCTAAATTGTAAGCGTTAATATTTTGTTAAAATTCGCGTTAAATTTTTGTTAAATCAGCTC
ATTTTTTAACCAATAGGCCGAAATCGGCAAAATCCCTTATAAATCAAAAGAATAGACCGAGATAGGGT
[37 nt withheld, positions 3359-3395]
AAAGAACGTGGACTCCAACGTCAAAGG
[49 nt withheld, positions 3423-3471]
T
[91 nt withheld, positions 3473-3563]
G
[124 nt withheld, positions 3565-3688]
CCCATTCGCCATTCAGGCTGCGCAACTGTTGGGAAGGGCGATCGGTGCGGGCCTCTTCGCTATTACGCCA
GCTGGCGAAAGGGGGATGTGCTGCAAGGCGATTAAGTTGGGTAACGCCAGGGTTTTCCCAGTCACGACGT
TGTAAAACGACGGCCAGTGAGCGCGCGTAATACGACTCACTATAGGGCGAATTGGGTACGTCCCTAGGCC
TCCAAAAAAGCCTCCTCACTACTTCTGGAATAGCTCAGAGGCCGAGGCGGCCTCGGCCTCTGCATAAATA
AAAAAAATTAGTCAGCCATGGGGCGGAGAATGGGCGGAACTGGGCGGAGTTAGGGGCGGGATGGGCGGAG
TTAGGGGCGGGATAGCTAGAGCCAGACATGATAAGATACATTGATGAGTTTGGACAAACCACAACTAGAA
TGCAGTGAAAAAAATGCTTTATTTGTGAAATTTGTGATGCTATTGCTTTATTTGTAACCATTATAAGCTG
CAATAAACAAGTTCCTCTCACTCTCTGATATTCATTTCTTTGCAAGTTATAAATACTGAATAATAAGATG
ACATGAACTACTACTGCTAGAGATTTTCCACACTGACTAAAAGGGTCTGAGGGATCTCTAGTTACCAGAG
TCACACAACAGACGGGCACACACTACTTGAAGCACTCAAGGCAAGCTTTATTGAGGCTTAAGCAGTGGGT
TCCCTAGTTAGCCAGAGAGCTCCCAGGCTCAGATCTGGTCTAACCAGAGAGACCCAGTACAAGCAAAAAG
CAGATCTTGTCTTCGTTGGGAGTGAATTAGCCCTTCCAGTCCCCCCTTTTCTTTTAAAAAGTGGCTAAGA
TCTACAGCTGCCTTGTAAGTCATTGGTCTTAAAGGTACCGATGCATGGGGTCGTGCGCTCCTTTCGGTCG
GGCGCTGCGGGTCGTGGGGCGGGCGTCAGGCACCGGGCTTGCGGGTCATGCACCAGGTGCGCGGTCCTTC
GGGCACCTCGACGTCGGCGGTGACGGTGAAGCCGAGCCGCTCGTAGAAGGGGAGGTTGCGGGGCGCGGAG
GTCTCCAGGAAGGCGGGCACCCCGGCGCGCTCGGCCGCCTCCACTCCGGGGAGCACGACGGCGCTGCCCA
GACCCTTGCCCTGGTGGTCGGGCGAGACGCCGACGGTGGCCAGGAACCACGCGGGCTCCTTGGGCCGGTG
CGGCGCCAGGAGGCCTTCCATCTGTTGCTGCGCGGCCAGCCGGGAACCGCTCAACTCGGCCATGCGCGGG
CCGATCTCGGCGAACACCGCCCCCGCTTCGACGCTCTCCGGCGTGGTCCAGACCGCCACCGCGGCGCCGT
CGTCCGCGACCCACACCTTGCCGATGTCGAGCCCGACGCGCGTGAGGAAGAGTTCTTGCAGCTCGGTGAC
CCGCTCGATGTGGCGGTCCGGATCGACGGTGTGGCGCGTGGCGGGGTAGTCGGCGAACGCGGCGGCGAGG
GTGCGTACGGCCCTGGGGACGTCGTCGCGGGTGGCGAGGCGCACCGTGGGCTTGTACTCGGTCATGGTAA
GCTCCGGTGGATCCCCCTGGGGAGAGAGGTCGGTGATTCGGTCAACGAGGGAGCCGACTGCCGACGTGCG
CTCCGGAGGCTTGCAGAATGCGGAACACCGCGCGGGCAGGAACAGGGCCCACACTACCGCCCCACACCCC
GCCTCCCGCACCGCCCCTTCCCGGCCGCTGCTCTCGGCGCGCCCTGCTGAGCAGCCGCTATTGGCCACAG
CCCATCGCGGTCGGCGCGCTGCCATTGCTCCCTGGCGCTGTCCGTCTGCGAGGGTACTAGTGAGACGTGC
GGCTTCCGTTTGTCACGTCCGGCACGCCGCGAACCGCAAGGAACCTTCCCGACTTAGGGGCGGAGCAGGA
AGCGTCGCCGGGGGGCCCACAAGGGTAGCGGCGAAGATCCGGGTGACGCTGCGAACGGACGTGAAGAATG
TGCGAGACCCAGGGTCGGCGCCGCTGCGTTTCCCGGAACCACGCCCAGAGCAGCCGCGTCCCTGCGCAAA
CCCAGGGCTGCCTTGGAAAAGGCGCAACCCCAACCCCCTCGAGCCGCGGCCAAAGTGGATCTCTGCTGTC
CCTGTAATAAACCCGAAAATTTTGAATTTTTGTAATTTGTTTTTGTAATTCTTTAGTTTGTATGTCTGTT
GCTATTATGTCTACTATTCTTTCCCCTGCACTGTACCCCCCAATCCCCCCTTTTCTTTTAAAATTGTGGA
TGAATACTGCCATTTGTCTCGAGGTCGAGAATTCTTACTTGTCGTCATCGTCTTTGTAGTCCTTGTCGTC
ATCGTCTTTGTAGTCACTACCTCCACCTCCCGTTCTACTTGGCTGACAGCCCAGGTCTGAGGAAGTGAGA
GCCAACAATCGCTTACTCAGCAGCGCATTGTGTCGCTTCAGGTATTCAATGGTGTCTCCTTGCTTTTCAA
CAATTTCTTCTAGGCTTGAAATAGTTCTGAATCCAGTCTCCGAGGTAATATTGCTGGGGTAAGCATAGAT
TTTTTCTTCTTCAAGTATATCAGGCTCTGGTTTAGCTTTATTAAATCTCCGGATTTTCACTGTGTAAATG
AGGAGACATATCAGGGAACAGATGAGTTCCAGTGCCAAGATGGCCAGAATGAGGTCAAGATACAATCTGC
CAGGCTCTGGGAAGGAGTGCTGCATGCACAGTATGAGGAGAAGCACTGTGTTGCCAGAGGACTGTATCAT
CAACGCAAGTCTCTTGAGATGCCTTGTTGATCGGTAGATCAAGTTATAGCCTCGGTTTCTGATTTTGCTG
TGGTGATACTGGATGTAGCATTCAAGGAGTAAATGGAGAATCCACAAAATAACTTTCCCAAGGATTATAA
CCGTCTGAACTTTCAATGGGTTTGTGTAATTTCCTGGGCACTTGTCCTCATTTGGATTAGGATAAGAACA
AAGCACACCTGTTAAAAATGCTAAAACAACAAACACGAGATGAATAAACCACAGAAGATTCACTATGATG
ACTGTAGGAAGAGGATGGAATCGGGGTCTAAAGTGAGCTTGTAATGAGTGGTGTGGGAGAAGCTGGGCAT
CCAGAAGTGGGTCGTCTTCAATACTCTGGGTGATATCCAAGGAACCGTCCTCCATCCTGCCCCCCGCCGC
CATGGTACCGGTAGCGCTAGCGCTTCGTCTAACAAAAAAGCCAAAAACGGCCAGAATTTAGCGGACAATT
TACTAGTCTAACACTGAAAATTACATATTGACCCAAATGATTACATTTCAAAAGGTGCCTAAAAAACTTC
ACAAAACACACTCGCCAACCCCGAGCGCATAGTTCAAAACCGGAGCTTCAGCTACTTAAGAAGATAGGTA
CATAAAACCGACCAAAGAAACTGACGCCTCACTTATCCCTCCCCTCACCAGAGGTCCGGCGCCTGTCGAT
TCAGGAGAGCCTACCCTAGGCCCGAACCCTGCGTCCTGCGACGGAGAAAAGCCTACCGCACACCTACCGG
CAGGTGGCCCCACCCTGCATTATAAGCCAACAGAACGGGTGACGTCACGACACGACGAGGGCGCGCGCTC
CCAAAGGTACGGGTGCACTGCCCAACGGCACCGCCATAACTGCCGCCCCCGCAACAGACGACAAACCGAG
TTCTCCAGTCAGTGACAAACTTCACGTCAGGGTCCCCAGATGGTGCCCCAGCCCATCTCACCCGAATAAG
AGCTTTCCCGCATTAGCGAAGGCCTCAAGACCTTGGGTTCTTGCCGCCCACCATGCCCCCCACCTTGTTT
CAACGACCTCACAGCCCGCCTCACAAGCGTCTTCCATTCAAGACTCGGGAACAGCCGCCATTTTGCTGCG
CTCCCCCCAACCCCCAGTTCAGGGCAACCTTGCTCGCGGACCCAGACTACAGCCCTTGGCGGTCTCTCCA
CACGCTTCCGTCCCACCGAGCGGCCCGGCGGCCACGAAAGCCCCGGCCAGCCCAGCAGCCCGCTACTCAC
CAAGTGACGATCACAGCGATCCACAAACAAGAACCGCGACCCAAATCCCGGCTGCGACGGAACTAGCTGT
GCCACACCCGGCGCGTCCTTATATAATCATCGGCGTTCACCGCCCCACGGAGATCCCTCCGCAGAATCGC
CGAGAAGGGACTACTTTTCCTCGCCTGTTCCGCTCTCTGGAAAGAAAACCAGTGCCCTAGAGTCACCCAA
GTCCCGTCCTAAAATGTCCTTCTGCTGATACTGGGGTTCTAAGGCCGAGTCTTATGAGCAGCGGGCCGCT
GTCCTGAGCGTCCGGGCGGAAGGATCAGGACGCTCGCTGCGCCCTTCGTCTGACGTGGCAGCGCTCGCCG
TGAGGAGGGGGGCGCCCGCGGGAGGCGCCAAAACCCGGCGCGGAGGCCAGATCCCGCTCGAGGCTAGTCT
CGTGATCGATACCGTCGAGATCCGTTCACTAATCGAATGGATCTGTCTCTGTCTCTCTCTCCACCTTCTT
CTTCTATTCCTTCGGGCCTGTCGGGTCCCCTCGGGGTTGGGAGGTGGGTCTGAAACGATAATGGTGAATA
TCCCTGCCTAACTCTATTCACTATAGAAAGTACAGCAAAAACTATTCTTAAACCTACCAAGCCTCCTACT
ATCATTATGAATAATTTTATATACCACAGCCAATTTGTTATGTTAAACCAATTCCACAAACTTGCCCATT
TATCTAATTCCAATAATTCTTGTTCATTCTTTTCTTGCTGGTTTTGCGATTCTTCAATTAAGGAGTGTAT
TAAGCTTGTGTAATTGTTAATTTCTCTGTCCCACTCCATCCAGGTCGTGTGATTCCAAATCTGTTCCAGA
GATTTATTACTCCAACTAGCATTCCAAGGCACAGCAGTGGTGCAAATGAGTTTTCCAGAGCAACCCCAAA
TCCCCAGGAGCTGTTGATCCTTTAGGTATCTTTCCACAGCCAGGATTCTTGCCTGGAGCTGCTTGATGCC
CCAGACTGTGAGTTGCAACAGATGCTGTTGCGCCTCAATAGCCCTCAGCAAATTGTTCTGCTGCTGCACT
ATACCAGACAATAATTGTCTGGCCTGTACCGTCAGCGTCATTGACGCTGCGCCCATAGTGCTTCCTGCTG
CTCCCAAGAACCCAAGGAACAAAGCTCCTATTCCCACTGCTCTTTTTTCTCTCTGCACCACTCTTCTCTT
TGCCTTGGTGGGTGCTA
Features (pLannotate 1.2.2; 28 found; start..end, strand, type, name):
      2..103     -  CDS            env (fragment): ENV_HV1W1 - Experimental evidence at protein level: Swiss-Prot protein existence level 1. [Transmembrane protein gp41]: Acts as a class I viral fusion protein. Under the current model, the protein has at least 3 conformational states: pre-fusion native state, pre-hairpin intermediate state, and post-fusion hairpin state. During fusion of viral and target intracellular membranes, the coiled coil regions (heptad repeats) assume a trimer-of-hairpins structure, positioning the fusion peptide in close proximity to the C-terminal region of the ectodomain. The formation of this structure appears to d
     88..451     -  CDS            HIV-1 gag (fragment): gag protein from human immunodeficiency virus 1; gag
    435..560     -  misc_feature   HIV-1 Ψ: packaging signal of human immunodeficiency virus type 1
    607..787     -  LTR            5' LTR (truncated): truncated 5' long terminal repeat (LTR) from HIV-1
    788..1014    -  promoter       RSV promoter: Rous sarcoma virus enhancer/promoter
   1042..1060    -  promoter       T3 promoter: promoter for bacteriophage T3 RNA polymerase
   1105..1121    -  protein_bind   lac operator: The lac repressor binds to the lac operator to inhibit transcription in E. coli. This inhibition can be relieved by adding lactose or isopropyl-β-D-thiogalactopyranoside (IPTG). lac repressor encoded by lacI
   1129..1159    -  promoter       lac promoter: promoter for the E. coli lac operon
   1174..1195    -  protein_bind   CAP binding site: CAP binding activates transcription in the presence of cAMP. E. coli catabolite activator protein
   1208..1300    -  CDS            lacI (fragment): lac repressor; lacI; The lac repressor binds to the lac operator to inhibit transcription in E. coli. This inhibition can be relieved by adding lactose or isopropyl-β-D-thiogalactopyranoside (IPTG).
   1483..2071    -  rep_origin     ori: high-copy-number ColE1/pMB1/pBR322/pUC origin of replication
   2242..3102    -  CDS            AmpR: β-lactamase; bla; confers resistance to ampicillin, carbenicillin, and related antibiotics
   3103..3207    -  promoter       AmpR promoter: bla
   3260..3688    -  rep_origin     f1 ori (sequence partly withheld): f1 bacteriophage origin of replication; arrow indicates direction of (+) strand synthesis
   3693..3848    -  CDS            lacZα (fragment): LacZα fragment of β-galactosidase; lacZ fragment
   3856..3874    +  promoter       T7 promoter: promoter for bacteriophage T7 RNA polymerase
   3895..4030    -  rep_origin     SV40 ori: SV40 origin of replication
   4070..4191    -  polyA_signal   SV40 poly(A) signal: SV40 polyadenylation signal
   4263..4496    -  LTR            3' LTR (ΔU3): self-inactivating 3' long terminal repeat (LTR) from HIV-1
   4498..4581    -  CDS            nef (fragment): NEF_HV1Z2 - Experimental evidence at protein level: Swiss-Prot protein existence level 1. Extracellular Nef protein targets CD4(+) T-lymphocytes for apoptosis by interacting with CXCR4 surface receptors. From Human immunodeficiency virus type 1 group M subtype D (isolate Z2/CDC-Z34) (HIV-1).
   4624..5223    -  CDS            PuroR: puromycin N-acetyltransferase; pac from Streptomyces alboniger; confers resistance to puromycin
   5245..5755    -  promoter       hPGK promoter: human phosphoglycerate kinase 1 promoter
   5804..5921    -  misc_feature   cPPT/CTS: central polypurine tract and central termination sequence of HIV-1
   5990..6031    -  CDS            iLov (fragment): iLov is a multistate cyan fluorescent protein published in 2008, derived from Broad host range vector vector pCVD060. It requires the cofactor flavin for fluorescence.
   6029..6841    -  CDS            TMEM192: TM192_HUMAN - Experimental evidence at protein level: Swiss-Prot protein existence level 1. From Homo sapiens (Human).
   6865..8076    -  promoter       UbC promoter: human ubiquitin C promoter
   8117..8217    -  CDS            Rev (fragment): human immunodeficiency virus 1 (HIV-1) Rev protein; rev; enhances nuclear export of unspliced and incompletely spliced viral mRNAs
   8594..8827    -  misc_feature   RRE: The Rev response element (RRE) of HIV-1 allows for Rev-dependent mRNA export from the nucleus to the cytoplasm.
