[The description below was written by a language model from this plasmid's Addgene catalogue record and pLannotate feature annotations shown in this document.]
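Description:
pLJC5-Tmem192-2xFlag is a lentiviral transfer plasmid on the pLJC5 backbone, built to express human TMEM192, a lysosomal membrane protein, with a C-terminal Flag tag (two copies, according to the name) so that it serves as a "lysosomal tag". The annotated sequence (8,885 nt) shows a self-inactivating HIV-1 design. An RSV enhancer/promoter is fused to a truncated 5' LTR and drives genomic RNA production in packaging cells. It is followed by the Ψ packaging signal with flanking gag and env fragments, the Rev response element for Rev-dependent nuclear export, and a ΔU3 3' LTR that leaves the integrated provirus without LTR promoter activity. An SV40 poly(A) signal and SV40 origin lie downstream of the 3' LTR. In E. coli the plasmid is maintained by a high-copy ColE1/pUC-type origin and selected through AmpR. It also carries an f1 origin and leftover lac, T3 and T7 elements from the cloning backbone.

Within the proviral region, the human ubiquitin C (UbC) promoter drives the TMEM192 open reading frame, which was cloned between AgeI and EcoRI sites. The Flag epitopes are not annotated as such. A short stretch directly after the TMEM192 coding sequence was called an "iLov fragment" by the annotation software, which is probably a spurious match covering the tag or linker region. Downstream sit a cPPT/CTS element, which aids nuclear import of the viral genome, and a separate hPGK promoter–puromycin N-acetyltransferase cassette for selecting stably transduced mammalian cells. The record states the purpose only as expressing a lysosomal tag, and the associated publication concerns lysosomal metabolomics. The construct's exact role in that study is not specified.
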