Addgene plasmid #102929: pLJC5-Tmem192-2xFlag
Purpose: Express a lysosomal Tag
Depositing lab: David Sabatini. Depositing organization: Whitehead Institute for Biomedical Research. Publication: Lysosomal metabolomics reveals V-ATPase- and mTOR-dependent regulation of amino acid efflux from lysosomes. Abu-Remaileh M, Wyant GA, Kim C, Laqtom NN, Abbasi M, Chan SH, Freinkman E, Sabatini DM. Science. 2017 Nov 10;358(6364):807-813. doi: 10.1126/science.aan6298. Epub 2017 Oct 26. PubMed 29074583.
Backbone
  Vector backbone: pLJC5
  Vector type: Lentiviral
  Selectable markers: Puromycin
Growth in bacteria
  Bacterial resistance: Ampicillin, 100 μg/mL
  Growth temperature: 37°C
  Growth strain: NEB Stable
  Copy number: Unknown
Gene/Insert
  Gene/Insert name: Tmem192
  Species: H. sapiens (human)
  Entrez Gene: TMEM192
  Promoter: ubc
  Tag / fusion protein: Flag (C terminal on insert)
  Cloning method: Restriction Enzyme; 5′ cloning site AgeI (not destroyed); 3′ cloning site EcorI (not destroyed)
  Sequencing primers: 5′ CGAAGGAATAGAAGAAGAAGGTGGAGA
Terms and licenses: Academic/Nonprofit Terms; Industry Terms: Not Available to Industry
How to cite: pLJC5-Tmem192-2xFlag was a gift from David Sabatini (Addgene plasmid # 102929 ; http://n2t.net/addgene:102929 ; RRID:Addgene_102929)
