>Addgene plasmid #102929 | pLJC5-Tmem192-2xFlag | depositor partial sequence | sequence record 199159 | Insert- Tmem192
ATGGCGGCGGGGGGCAGGATGGAGGACGGTTCCTTGGATATCACCCAGAGTATTGAAGACGACCCACTTC
TGGATGCCCAGCTTCTCCCACACCACTCATTACAAGCTCACTTTAGACCCCGATTCCATCCTCTTCCTAC
AGTCATCATAGTGAATCTTCTGTGGTTTATTCATCTCGTGTTTGTTGTTTTAGCATTTTTAACAGGTGTG
CTTTGTTCTTATCCTAATCCAAATGAGGACAAGTGCCCAGGAAATTACACAAACCCATTGAAAGTTCAGA
CGGTTATAATCCTTGGGAAAGTTATTTTGTGGATTCTCCATTTACTCCTTGAATGCTACATCCAGTATCA
CCACAGCAAAATCAGAAACCGAGGCTATAACTTGATCTACCGATCAACAAGGCATCTCAAGAGACTTGCG
TTGATGATACAGTCCTCTGGCAACACAGTGCTTCTCCTCATACTGTGCATGCAGCACTCCTTCCCAGAGC
CTGGCAGATTGTATCTTGACCTCATTCTGGCCATCTTGGCACTGGAACTCATCTGTTCCCTGATATGTCT
CCTCATTTACACAGTGAAAATCCGGAGATTTAATAAAGCTAAACCAGAGCCTGATATACTTGAAGAAGAA
AAAATCTATGCTTACCCCAGCAATATTACCTCGGAGACTGGATTCAGAACTATTTCAAGCCTAGAAGAAA
TTGTTGAAAAGCAAGGAGACACCATTGAATACCTGAAGCGACACAATGCGCTGCTGAGTAAGCGATTGTT
GGCTCTCACTTCCTCAGACCTGGGCTGTCAGCCAAGTAGAACG
